>Addgene plasmid #186414 | pDEST-pSP172BSSPE-R3-ccdB/CmR-R4-bpFOG-B5::B1-NLSLacZ-B2 | addgene full sequence | sequence record 369043 | Addgene NGS Result
ACACATACGATTTAGGTGACACTATAGAACTCGAGGTCGACGGTATCGATAAGCTTGATGGGGACAAGTT
TGTATAATAAAGTTGAACGAGAAACGTAAAATGATATAAATATCAATATATTAAATTAGATTTTGCATAA
AAAACAGACTACATAATACTGTAAAACACAACATATCCAGTCACTATGAATCAACTACTTAGATGGTATT
AGTGACCTGTAGTCGACCGACAGCCTTCCAAATGTTCTTCGGGTGATGCTGCCAACTTAGTCGACCGACA
GCCTTCCAAATGTTCTTCTCAAACGGAATCGTCGTATCCAGCCTACTCGCTATTGTCCTCAATGCCGTAT
TAAATCATAAAAAGAAATAAGAAAAAGAGGTGCGAGCCTCTTTTTTGTGTGACAAAATAAAAACATCTAC
CTATTCATATACGCTAGTGTCATAGTCCTGAAAATCATCTGCATCAAGAACAATTTCACAACTCTTATAC
TTTTCTCTTACAAGTCGTTCGGCTTCATCTGGATTTTCAGCCTCTATACTTACTAAACGTGATAAAGTTT
CTGTAATTTCTACTGTATCGACCTGCAGACTGGCTGTGTATAAGGGAGCCTGACATTTATATTCCCCAGA
ACATCAGGTTAATGGCGTTTTTGATGTCATTTTCGCGGTGGCTGAGATCAGCCACTTCTTCCCCGATAAC
GGAGACCGGCACACTGGCCATATCGGTGGTCATCATGCGCCAGCTTTCATCCCCGATATGCACCACCGGG
TAAAGTTCACGGGAGACTTTATCTGACAGCAGACGTGCACTGGCCAGGGGGATCACCATCCGTCGCCCGG
GCGTGTCAATAATATCACTCTGTACATCCACAAACAGACGATAACGGCTCTCTCTTTTATAGGTGTAAAC
CTTAAACTGCATTTCACCAGCCCCTGTTCTCGTCAGCAAAAGAGCCGTTCATTTCAATAAACCGGGCGAC
CTCAGCCATCCCTTCCTGATTTTCCGCTTTCCAGCGTTCGGCACGCAGACGACGGGCTTCATTCTGCATG
GTTGTGCTTACCAGACCGGAGATATTGACATCATATATGCCTTGAGCAACTGATAGCTGTCGCTGTCAAC
TGTCACTGTAATACGCTGCTTCATAGCATACCTCTTTTTGACATACTTCGGGTATACATATCAGTATATA
TTCTTATACCGCAAAAATCAGCGCGCAAATACGCATACTGTTATCTGGCTTTTAGTAAGCCGGATCCACG
CGGCGTTTACGCCCCCCCTGCCACTCATCGCAGTACTGTTGTAATTCATTAAGCATTCTGCCGACATGGA
AGCCATCACAAACGGCATGATGAACCTGAATCGCCAGCGGCATCAGCACCTTGTCGCCTTGCGTATAATA
TTTGCCCATGGTGAAAACGGGGGCGAAGAAGTTGTCCATATTGGCCACGTTTAAATCAAAACTGGTGAAA
CTCACCCAGGGATTGGCTGAGACGAAAAACATATTCTCAATAAACCCTTTAGGGAAATAGGCCAGGTTTT
CACCGTAACACGCCACATCTTGCGAATATATGTGTAGAAACTGCCGGAAATCGTCGTGGTATTCACTCCA
GAGCGATGAAAACGTTTCAGTTTGCTCATGGAAAACGGTGTAACAAGGGTGAACACTATCCCATATCACC
AGCTCACCGTCTTTCATTGCCATACGGAATTCCGGATGAGCATTCATCAGGCGGGCAAGAATGTGAATAA
AGGCCGGATAAAACTTGTGCTTATTTTTCTTTACGGTCTTTAAAAAGGCCGTAATATCCAGCTGAACGGT
CTGGTTATAGGTACATTGAGCAACTGACTGAAATGCCTCAAAATGTTCTTTACGATGCCATTGGGATATA
TCAACGGTGGTATATCCAGTGATTTTTTTCTCCATTTTAGCTTCCTTAGCTCCTGAAAATCTCGATAACT
CAAAAAATACGCCCGGTAGTGATCTTATTTCATTATGGTGAAAGTTGGAACCTCTTACGTGCCGATCAAC
GTCTCATTTTCGCCAAAAGTTGGCCCAGGGCTTCCCGGTATCAACAGGGACACCAGGATTTATTTATTCT
GCGAAGTGATCTTCCGTCACAGGTATTTATTCGGCGCAAAGTGCGTCGGGTGATGCTGCCAACTTAGTCG
ACTACAGGTCACTAATACCATCTAAGTAGTTGATTCATAGTGACTGGATATGTTGTGTTTTACAGTATTA
TGTAGTCTGTTTTTTATGCAAAATCTAATTTAATATATTGATATTTATATCATTTTACGTTTCTCGTTCA
ACTTTTCTATACAAAGTGGCAAAGCTTCGTGTATTGTACCGGCCCATTGTCAATCATGCAAACTTGATAT
TATATTGACAAGAGAAGAAGGCAGTTTAAATTAAAACTCTAAAGTAGAGAGACATTAATCTCAGCTGACA
AGGCAGGTGGTCACAGTAAGTTCATTTAAATAGTTGGCCAACAATAGCCTTTCCAAGAAAGTATTTTTGT
TCCAGGTCTATACAAAAATAACACACATAACCCAACTTTTGTATACAAAGTGGTCCCCATCGAATTCCTG
CAGCCCGGGGGATCCACTAGTTCTAGAGGATCCATTTAAATAGGCCTTTGTTTATCACAAGTTTGTACAA
AAAAGCAGGCTGCAAGGGTACCGAGCTCAGAAAAAATGACTGCTCCAAAGAAGAAGCGTAAGGTACCGGT
GGGTGAAGACCAGAAACAGCACCTCGAACTGAGCCGCGATATTGCCCAGCGTTTCAACGCGCTGTATGGC
GAGATCGATCCCGTCGTTTTACAACGTCGTGACTGGGAAAACCCTGGCGTTACCCAACTTAATCGCCTTG
CAGCACATCCCCCTTTCGCCAGCTGGCGTAATAGCGAAGAGGCCCGCACCGATCGCCCTTCCCAACAGTT
GCGCAGCCTGAATGGCGAATGGCGCTTTGCCTGGTTTCCGGCACCAGAAGCGGTGCCGGAAAGCTGGCTG
GAGTGCGATCTTCCTGAGGCCGATACTGTCGTCGTCCCCTCAAACTGGCAGATGCACGGTTACGATGCGC
CCATCTACACCAACGTGACCTATCCCATTACGGTCAATCCGCCGTTTGTTCCCACGGAGAATCCGACGGG
TTGTTACTCGCTCACATTTAATGTTGATGAAAGCTGGCTACAGGAAGGCCAGACGCGAATTATTTTTGAT
GGCGTTAACTCGGCGTTTCATCTGTGGTGCAACGGGCGCTGGGTCGGTTACGGCCAGGACAGTCGTTTGC
CGTCTGAATTTGACCTGAGCGCATTTTTACGCGCCGGAGAAAACCGCCTCGCGGTGATGGTGCTGCGCTG
GAGTGACGGCAGTTATCTGGAAGATCAGGATATGTGGCGGATGAGCGGCATTTTCCGTGACGTCTCGTTG
CTGCATAAACCGACTACACAAATCAGCGATTTCCATGTTGCCACTCGCTTTAATGATGATTTCAGCCGCG
CTGTACTGGAGGCTGAAGTTCAGATGTGCGGCGAGTTGCGTGACTACCTACGGGTAACAGTTTCTTTATG
GCAGGGTGAAACGCAGGTCGCCAGCGGCACCGCGCCTTTCGGCGGTGAAATTATCGATGAGCGTGGTGGT
TATGCCGATCGCGTCACACTACGTCTGAACGTCGAAAACCCGAAACTGTGGAGCGCCGAAATCCCGAATC
TCTATCGTGCGGTGGTTGAACTGCACACCGCCGACGGCACGCTGATTGAAGCAGAAGCCTGCGATGTCGG
TTTCCGCGAGGTGCGGATTGAAAATGGTCTGCTGCTGCTGAACGGCAAGCCGTTGCTGATTCGAGGCGTT
AACCGTCACGAGCATCATCCTCTGCATGGTCAGGTCATGGATGAGCAGACGATGGTGCAGGATATCCTGC
TGATGAAGCAGAACAACTTTAACGCCGTGCGCTGTTCGCATTATCCGAACCATCCGCTGTGGTACACGCT
GTGCGACCGCTACGGCCTGTATGTGGTGGATGAAGCCAATATTGAAACCCACGGCATGGTGCCAATGAAT
CGTCTGACCGATGATCCGCGCTGGCTACCGGCGATGAGCGAACGCGTAACGCGAATGGTGCAGCGCGATC
GTAATCACCCGAGTGTGATCATCTGGTCGCTGGGGAATGAATCAGGCCACGGCGCTAATCACGACGCGCT
GTATCGCTGGATCAAATCTGTCGATCCTTCCCGCCCGGTGCAGTATGAAGGCGGCGGAGCCGACACCACG
GCCACCGATATTATTTGCCCGATGTACGCGCGCGTGGATGAAGACCAGCCCTTCCCGGCTGTGCCGAAAT
GGTCCATCAAAAAATGGCTTTCGCTACCTGGAGAGACGCGCCCGCTGATCCTTTGCGAATACGCCCACGC
GATGGGTAACAGTCTTGGCGGTTTCGCTAAATACTGGCAGGCGTTTCGTCAGTATCCCCGTTTACAGGGC
GGCTTCGTCTGGGACTGGGTGGATCAGTCGCTGATTAAATATGATGAAAACGGCAACCCGTGGTCGGCTT
ACGGCGGTGATTTTGGCGATACGCCGAACGATCGCCAGTTCTGTATGAACGGTCTGGTCTTTGCCGACCG
CACGCCGCATCCAGCGCTGACGGAAGCAAAACACCAGCAGCAGTTTTTCCAGTTCCGTTTATCCGGGCAA
ACCATCGAAGTGACCAGCGAATACCTGTTCCGTCATAGCGATAACGAGCTCCTGCACTGGATGGTGGCGC
TGGATGGTAAGCCGCTGGCAAGCGGTGAAGTGCCTCTGGATGTCGCTCCACAAGGTAAACAGTTGATTGA
ACTGCCTGAACTACCGCAGCCGGAGAGCGCCGGGCAACTCTGGCTCACAGTACGCGTAGTGCAACCGAAC
GCGACCGCATGGTCAGAAGCCGGGCACATCAGCGCCTGGCAGCAGTGGCGTCTGGCGGAAAACCTCAGTG
TGACGCTCCCCGCCGCGTCCCACGCCATCCCGCATCTGACCACCAGCGAAATGGATTTTTGCATCGAGCT
GGGTAATAAGCGTTGGCAATTTAACCGCCAGTCAGGCTTTCTTTCACAGATGTGGATTGGCGATAAAAAA
CAACTGCTGACGCCGCTGCGCGATCAGTTCACCCGTGCACCGCTGGATAACGACATTGGCGTAAGTGAAG
CGACCCGCATTGACCCTAACGCCTGGGTCGAACGCTGGAAGGCGGCGGGCCATTACCAGGCCGAAGCAGC
GTTGTTGCAGTGCACGGCAGATACACTTGCTGATGCGGTGCTGATTACGACCGCTCACGCGTGGCAGCAT
CAGGGGAAAACCTTATTTATCAGCCGGAAAACCTACCGGATTGATGGTAGTGGTCAAATGGCGATTACCG
TTGATGTTGAAGTGGCGAGCGATACACCGCATCCGGCGCGGATTGGCCTGAACTGCCAGCTGGCGCAGGT
AGCAGAGCGGGTAAACTGGCTCGGATTAGGGCCGCAAGAAAACTATCCCGACCGCCTTACTGCCGCCTGT
TTTGACCGCTGGGATCTGCCATTGTCAGACATGTATACCCCGTACGTCTTCCCGAGCGAAAACGGTCTGC
GCTGCGGGACGCGCGAATTGAATTATGGCCCACACCAGTGGCGCGGCGACTTCCAGTTCAACATCAGCCG
CTACAGTCAACAGCAACTGATGGAAACCAGCCATCGCCATCTGCTGCACGCGGAAGAAGGCACATGGCTG
AATATCGACGGTTTCCATATGGGGATTGGTGGCGACGACTCCTGGAGCCCGTCAGTATCGGCGGAATTCC
AGCTGAGCGCCGGTCGCTACCATTACCAGTTGGTCTGGTGTCAAAAATAATAATAACCGGGCAGGCCATG
TCTGACCCAGCTTTCTTGTACAAAGTGGTGATAAACTTAGATATCGGAATTCCAGCTGAGCGCCGGTCGC
TACCATTACCAGTTGGTCTGGTGTCAAAAATAATAATAACCGGGCAGGCCATGTCTGCCCGTATTTCGCG
TAAGGAAATCCATTATGTACTATTTAAAAAACACAAACTTTTGGATGTTCGGTTTATTCTTTTTCTTTTA
CTTTTTTATCATGGGAGCCTACTTCCCGTTTTTCCCGATTTGGCTACATGACATCAACCATATCAGCAAA
AGTGATACGGGTATTATTTTTGCCGCTATTTCTCTGTTCTCGCTATTATTCCAACCGCTGTTTGGTCTGC
TTTCTGACAAACTCGGAACTTGTTTATTGCAGCTTATAATGGTTACAAATAAAGCAATAGCATCACAAAT
TTCACAAATAAAGCATTTTTTTCACTGCATTCTAGTTGTGGTTTGTCCAAACTCATCAATGTATCTTATC
ATGTCTGGATCGACAAAGTCAAAGCGGCCATCAGATCTGCCGGTCTCCCTATAGTGAGTCGTATTAATTT
CGATAAGCCAGGTTAACCTGCATTAATGAATCGGCCAACGCGCGGGGAGAGGCGGTTTGCGTATTGGGCG
CTCTTCCGCTTCCTCGCTCACTGACTCGCTGCGCTCGGTCGTTCGGCTGCGGCGAGCGGTATCAGCTCAC
TCAAAGGCGGTAATACGGTTATCCACAGAATCAGGGGATAACGCAGGAAAGAACATGTGAGCAAAAGGCC
AGCAAAAGGCCAGGAACCGTAAAAAGGCCGCGTTGCTGGCGTTTTTCCATAGGCTCCGCCCCCCTGACGA
GCATCACAAAAATCGACGCTCAAGTCAGAGGTGGCGAAACCCGACAGGACTATAAAGATACCAGGCGTTT
CCCCCTGGAAGCTCCCTCGTGCGCTCTCCTGTTCCGACCCTGCCGCTTACCGGATACCTGTCCGCCTTTC
TCCCTTCGGGAAGCGTGGCGCTTTCTCATAGCTCACGCTGTAGGTATCTCAGTTCGGTGTAGGTCGTTCG
CTCCAAGCTGGGCTGTGTGCACGAACCCCCCGTTCAGCCCGACCGCTGCGCCTTATCCGGTAACTATCGT
CTTGAGTCCAACCCGGTAAGACACGACTTATCGCCACTGGCAGCAGCCACTGGTAACAGGATTAGCAGAG
CGAGGTATGTAGGCGGTGCTACAGAGTTCTTGAAGTGGTGGCCTAACTACGGCTACACTAGAAGAACAGT
ATTTGGTATCTGCGCTCTGCTGAAGCCAGTTACCTTCGGAAAAAGAGTTGGTAGCTCTTGATCCGGCAAA
CAAACCACCGCTGGTAGCGGTGGTTTTTTTGTTTGCAAGCAGCAGATTACGCGCAGAAAAAAAGGATCTC
AAGAAGATCCTTTGATCTTTTCTACGGGGTCTGACGCTCAGTGGAACGAAAACTCACGTTAAGGGATTTT
GGTCATGAGATTATCAAAAAGGATCTTCACCTAGATCCTTTTAAATTAAAAATGAAGTTTTAAATCAATC
TAAAGTATATATGAGTAAACTTGGTCTGACAGTTACCAATGCTTAATCAGTGAGGCACCTATCTCAGCGA
TCTGTCTATTTCGTTCATCCATAGTTGCCTGACTCCCCGTCGTGTAGATAACTACGATACGGGAGGGCTT
ACCATCTGGCCCCAGTGCTGCAATGATACCGCGAGACCCACGCTCACCGGCTCCAGATTTATCAGCAATA
AACCAGCCAGCCGGAAGGGCCGAGCGCAGAAGTGGTCCTGCAACTTTATCCGCCTCCATCCAGTCTATTA
ATTGTTGCCGGGAAGCTAGAGTAAGTAGTTCGCCAGTTAATAGTTTGCGCAACGTTGTTGCCATTGCTAC
AGGCATCGTGGTGTCACGCTCGTCGTTTGGTATGGCTTCATTCAGCTCCGGTTCCCAACGATCAAGGCGA
GTTACATGATCCCCCATGTTGTGCAAAAAAGCGGTTAGCTCCTTCGGTCCTCCGATCGTTGTCAGAAGTA
AGTTGGCCGCAGTGTTATCACTCATGGTTATGGCAGCACTGCATAATTCTCTTACTGTCATGCCATCCGT
AAGATGCTTTTCTGTGACTGGTGAGTACTCAACCAAGTCATTCTGAGAATAGTGTATGCGGCGACCGAGT
TGCTCTTGCCCGGCGTCAATACGGGATAATACCGCGCCACATAGCAGAACTTTAAAAGTGCTCATCATTG
GAAAACGTTCTTCGGGGCGAAAACTCTCAAGGATCTTACCGCTGTTGAGATCCAGTTCGATGTAACCCAC
TCGTGCACCCAACTGATCTTCAGCATCTTTTACTTTCACCAGCGTTTCTGGGTGAGCAAAAACAGGAAGG
CAAAATGCCGCAAAAAAGGGAATAAGGGCGACACGGAAATGTTGAATACTCATACTCTTCCTTTTTCAAT
ATTATTGAAGCATTTATCAGGGTTATTGTCTCATGAGCGGATACATATTTGAATGTATTTAGAAAAATAA
ACAAATAGGGGTTCCGCGCACATTTCCCCGAAAAGTGCCACCTGACGTCTAAGAAACCATTATTATCATG
ACATTAACCTATAAAAATAGGCGTATCACGAGGCCCTTTCGTCTCGCGCGTTTCGGTGATGACGGTGAAA
ACCTCTGACACATGCAGCTCCCGGAGACGGTCACAGCTTGTCTGTAAGCGGATGCCGGGAGCAGACAAGC
CCGTCAGGGCGCGTCAGCGGGTGTTGGCGGGTGTCGGGGCTGGCTTAACTATGCGGCATCAGAGCAGATT
GTACTGAGAGTGCACCATATGGACATATTGTCGTTAGAACGCGGCTACAATTAATACATAACCTTATGTA
TCAT
Features (pLannotate 1.2.2; 24 found; start..end, strand, type, name):
     10..28      +  promoter       SP6 promoter: promoter for bacteriophage SP6 RNA polymerase
     30..59      -  misc_feature   MCS (fragment): pBluescript multiple cloning site
     64..188     +  protein_bind   attR1: mutant version of attR; recombination site for the Gateway® LR reaction LR Clonase™
    424..576     -  CDS            dpnD (fragment): DPND_STRPN - Protein predicted: Swiss-Prot protein existence level 4. From Streptococcus pneumoniae serotype 4 (strain ATCC BAA-334 / TIGR4).
    620..922     -  CDS            ccdB: CCDB_ECOLI - Also known as G, letB, letD. Experimental evidence at protein level: Swiss-Prot protein existence level 1. Toxic component of a type II toxin-antitoxin (TA) system, functioning in plasmid maintainence. Responsible for the post- segregational killing (PSK) of plasmid-free cells, also referred to as a plasmid addiction system. Half-life of over 2 hours. Cell killing by CcdB is accompanied by filamentation, defects in chromosome and plasmid segregation, defects in cell division, formation of anucleate cells, decreased DNA synthesis and plasmid loss. Interferes with the activity of DN
    927..1085    -  CDS            ccdA (fragment): CCDA_ECO57 - Also known as H, letA. Experimental evidence at protein level: Swiss-Prot protein existence level 1. Antitoxin component of a type II toxin-antitoxin (TA) system which inhibits the post-segregational killing (PSK) of plasmid-free cells, also referred to as a plasmid addiction system. Binds to and blocks the activity of CcdB; will also remove bound CcdB protein from the CcdB-GyrA complex by forming a CcdA-CcdB complex, a process termed rejuvenation. Functions as a transcriptional corepressor for the ccdAB operon, repression also requires CcdB (By similarity). From Escherichia coli
   1267..1925    -  CDS            CmR: chloramphenicol acetyltransferase; cat; confers resistance to chloramphenicol
   1926..2028    -  promoter       cat promoter: promoter of the E. coli cat gene encoding chloramphenicol acetyltransferase
   2206..2327    -  protein_bind   attR4: mutant version of attR; recombination site for the Gateway® LR reaction LR Clonase™
   2553..2571    -  protein_bind   attB5 (fragment): mutant version of attB; core recombination site for the Gateway® BP reaction BP Clonase™
   2579..2618    -  misc_feature   MCS (fragment): pBluescript multiple cloning site
   2647..2671    +  protein_bind   attB1: mutant version of attB; recombination site for the Gateway® BP reaction BP Clonase™
   2723..2806    +  CDS            trpS (fragment): SYW_ECOLI - Experimental evidence at protein level: Swiss-Prot protein existence level 1. Catalyzes the attachment of tryptophan to tRNA(Trp). Amino acylates tRNA(Trp) with both L- and D-tryptophan, although D-tryptophan is a poor substrate (PubMed:10918062). From Escherichia coli (strain K12).
   2813..5860    +  CDS            lacZ: β-galactosidase; lacZ
   5885..5909    -  protein_bind   attB2: mutant version of attB; recombination site for the Gateway® BP reaction BP Clonase™
   6035..6247    +  CDS            lacY (fragment): LACY_ECOLI - Experimental evidence at protein level: Swiss-Prot protein existence level 1. Responsible for transport of beta-galactosides into the cell, with the concomitant import of a proton (symport system). Can transport lactose, melibiose, lactulose or the analog methyl-1-thio-beta,D- galactopyranoside (TMG), but not sucrose or fructose (PubMed:1848449, PubMed:18177889, PubMed:22106930). The substrate specificity is directed toward the galactopyranosyl moiety of the substrate (PubMed:22106930). From Escherichia coli (strain K12).
   6247..6381    +  polyA_signal   SV40 poly(A) signal: SV40 polyadenylation signal
   6418..6436    -  promoter       T7 promoter: promoter for bacteriophage T7 RNA polymerase
   6458..6511    -  CDS            lacI (fragment): lac repressor; lacI; The lac repressor binds to the lac operator to inhibit transcription in E. coli. This inhibition can be relieved by adding lactose or isopropyl-β-D-thiogalactopyranoside (IPTG).
   6694..7282    -  rep_origin     ori: high-copy-number ColE1/pMB1/pBR322/pUC origin of replication
   7453..8313    -  CDS            AmpR: β-lactamase; bla; confers resistance to ampicillin, carbenicillin, and related antibiotics
   8314..8418    -  promoter       AmpR promoter: bla
   8513..8548    +  CDS            rop (fragment): Rop protein, which maintains plasmids at low copy number; rop
   8650..8701    +  misc_feature   bom (fragment): basis of mobility region from pBR322
