[The description below was written by a language model from this plasmid's Addgene catalogue record and pLannotate feature annotations shown in this document.]
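Description:
pDEST-pSP172BSSPE-R3-ccdB/CmR-R4-bpFOG-B5::B1-NLSLacZ-B2 is a Gateway destination vector from a multicassette Gateway set, built on the pSP172BSSPE backbone and intended for electroporation into ascidian (Ciona) embryos. It replicates in E. coli from a high-copy ColE1/pUC-type origin and carries an ampicillin resistance gene on the backbone. The Gateway cassette adds chloramphenicol resistance and the ccdB toxin gene. The intact plasmid therefore has to be maintained in a ccdB-tolerant strain under dual antibiotic selection, and ccdB then provides counter-selection against unrecombined vector after an LR reaction.

The recombination cassette (ccdB and CmR with a cat promoter) is flanked by attR3 and attR4 according to the name and purpose. The automated annotation labels the upstream site attR1, which probably reflects the similarity among attR variants rather than a real discrepancy. Immediately downstream lies the basal promoter of the FOG gene. It is not annotated as a feature but sits between attR4 and a partial attB5 site left from an earlier recombination step. The purpose field calls this element a pFOG ectodermal regulatory sequence, whereas the promoter field and the "bp" in the name indicate the basal promoter. An attB1/attB2-flanked reporter follows, consisting of E. coli lacZ with an N-terminal nuclear localization signal and terminated by an SV40 polyadenylation signal. Small trpS, lacY and lacI fragments appear to be carry-over from the lacZ cassette and backbone, and SP6 and T7 promoters flank the whole unit.

This layout suggests that candidate cis-regulatory sequences from attL3/attL4 entry clones are recombined upstream of the basal promoter. Their activity could then be read out as nuclear β-galactosidase staining in electroporated embryos.
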