Addgene plasmid #186414: pDEST-pSP172BSSPE-R3-ccdB/CmR-R4-bpFOG-B5::B1-NLSLacZ-B2
Purpose: AttR3/R4 destination vector for ascidian electroporation with AttB1/B2 recombined NLSLacZ under control of AttB4/B5-recombined pFOG ectodermal regulatory sequence.
Depositing lab: Patrick Lemaire. Publication: A multicassette Gateway vector set for high throughput and comparative analyses in ciona and vertebrate embryos. Roure A, Rothbacher U, Robin F, Kalmar E, Ferone G, Lamy C, Missero C, Mueller F, Lemaire P. PLoS One. 2007. 2(9):e916. 10.1371/journal.pone.0000916 PubMed 17878951.
Backbone
  Vector backbone: pDEST-pSP172BSSPE-R3-ccdB/CmR-R5::B1-NLSLacZ-B2
  Backbone manufacturer: PMID: 17878951
  Backbone size w/o insert (bp): 8537
  Vector type: Gateway destination vector
  Selectable markers: ccdB gene
Growth in bacteria
  Bacterial resistance: Chloramphenicol and Ampicillin, 25 & 100 μg/mL
  Growth temperature: 37°C
  Growth strain: ccdB Survival
  Copy number: High Copy
Gene/Insert
  Gene/Insert name: lacZ
  Species: E. coli
  Entrez Gene: lacZ (a.k.a. b0344, ECK0341)
  Promoter: Basal promoter of the FOG gene
  Tag / fusion protein: Nuclear localization signal (N terminal on insert)
  Cloning method: Gateway Cloning
  Sequencing primers: 5′ Fw_pSP172BSSPE: ACAGCTTGTCTGTAAGCGGATGC; 3′ Rv_pSP172BSSPE: TTGACACCAGACCAACTGGTAATG, SK primer
Terms and licenses: Academic/Nonprofit Terms; Industry Terms: Not Available to Industry
Depositor comments: Gateway destination vector for electroporation experiments.
How to cite: pDEST-pSP172BSSPE-R3-ccdB/CmR-R4-bpFOG-B5::B1-NLSLacZ-B2 was a gift from Patrick Lemaire (Addgene plasmid # 186414 ; http://n2t.net/addgene:186414 ; RRID:Addgene_186414)
